Addgene plasmid #123219: pCEP4-25711-QES.c11
Purpose: Mammalian expression plasmid for Env from the 25711 HIV-1 isolate; QES mutant with enhanced binding to PG16
Depositing lab: Erik Procko. Depositing organization: University of Illinois at Urbana-Champaign. Publication: Conformational engineering of HIV-1 Env based on mutational tolerance in the CD4 and PG16 bound states. Heredia JD, Park J, Choi H, Gill KS, Procko E. J Virol. 2019 Mar 20. pii: JVI.00219-19. doi: 10.1128/JVI.00219-19. PubMed 30894475.
Backbone
  Vector backbone: pCEP4
  Backbone manufacturer: Invitrogen
  Backbone size w/o insert (bp): 10393
  Total vector size (bp): 12677
  Vector type: Mammalian Expression
  Selectable markers: Hygromycin
Growth in bacteria
  Bacterial resistance: Ampicillin, 100 μg/mL
  Growth temperature: 37°C
  Growth strain: DH5alpha
  Copy number: High Copy
Gene/Insert
  Gene/Insert name: HIV-1 (25711) Env (alt names: gp160; Env)
  Species: Human immunodeficiency virus 1
  Insert size (bp): 2556
  Mutation: Codon-optimized synthetic gene; Mutations I181L, V208M, V254T, F382W
  GenBank ID: ABL67448.1
  Promoter: CMV
  Tag / fusion protein: CD5 leader peptide (N terminal on insert)
  Cloning method: Restriction Enzyme; 5′ cloning site NheI (not destroyed); 3′ cloning site XhoI (not destroyed)
  Sequencing primers: 5′ CMV_fwd; 3′ EBV_rev
Terms and licenses: Academic/Nonprofit Terms; Industry Terms: Not Available to Industry
How to cite: pCEP4-25711-QES.c11 was a gift from Erik Procko (Addgene plasmid # 123219 ; http://n2t.net/addgene:123219 ; RRID:Addgene_123219)
