[The description below was written by a language model from this plasmid's Addgene catalogue record and pLannotate feature annotations shown in this document.]
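Description:
pCEP4-25711-QES.c11 is a mammalian expression plasmid built on the Invitrogen pCEP4 episomal backbone, carrying a codon-optimized synthetic gene for the full-length envelope glycoprotein (Env, gp160) of the HIV-1 25711 isolate. The roughly 2.6 kb insert sits between retained NheI and XhoI sites, downstream of the human cytomegalovirus immediate-early enhancer and promoter and upstream of an SV40 polyadenylation signal. A CD5 leader peptide is fused at the N-terminus in place of relying on the native signal sequence, a common way to drive efficient entry into the secretory pathway. The Env sequence carries four substitutions, I181L, V208M, V254T and F382W, which together define the "QES" variant described as having enhanced binding to the antibody PG16.

In E. coli the plasmid is maintained through a high-copy ColE1/pUC-type origin and selected with ampicillin via the β-lactamase gene. In mammalian cells the backbone supplies Epstein-Barr virus oriP together with the EBNA1 coding sequence, which allow the plasmid to replicate and persist as an extrachromosomal episome in permissive primate cells, and a hygromycin B phosphotransferase cassette driven by an HSV thymidine kinase promoter with a TK polyadenylation signal for drug selection. Several short fragments annotated as herpesvirus, tetracycline-resistance, rop or large T antigen sequences appear to be backbone remnants flanking these elements rather than functional genes. The sequenced record is 12,667 nt, slightly shorter than the catalogue total of 12,677 bp. The construct is suited to expressing this engineered Env in cultured human cells, for example to study conformational state and antibody recognition.
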