Features (pLannotate 1.2.2; 22 found; start..end, strand, type, name):
     19..2547    +  CDS            env: ENV_HV1V9 - Experimental evidence at protein level: Swiss-Prot protein existence level 1. [Transmembrane protein gp41]: Acts as a class I viral fusion protein. Under the current model, the protein has at least 3 conformational states: pre-fusion native state, pre-hairpin intermediate state, and post-fusion hairpin state. During fusion of viral and target intracellular membranes, the coiled coil regions (heptad repeats) assume a trimer-of-hairpins structure, positioning the fusion peptide in close proximity to the C-terminal region of the ectodomain. The formation of this structure appears to d
   2576..2710    -  polyA_signal   SV40 poly(A) signal: SV40 polyadenylation signal
   2733..2816    -  CDS            large T antigen (fragment): large T antigen from SV40 (simian virus 40)
   2819..2859    +  CDS            rop (fragment): Rop protein, which maintains plasmids at low copy number; rop
   2971..2989    -  misc_feature   MCS (fragment): pUC18/19 multiple cloning site
   3435..5052    -  rep_origin     oriP (fragment): Epstein-Barr virus oriP replication origin (Yates et al., 2000)
   5165..5383    -  CDS            gL (fragment): GL_EBVB9 - Experimental evidence at protein level: Swiss-Prot protein existence level 1. The heterodimer glycoprotein H-glycoprotein L is required for the fusion of viral and plasma membranes leading to virus entry into the host cell. Acts as a functional inhibitor of gH and maintains gH in an inhibited form. Upon binding to host integrins, gL dissociates from gH leading to activation of the viral fusion glycoproteins gB and gH. Fusion of EBV with B-lymphocytes requires the additional receptor- binding protein gp42, which forms a complex with gH/gL. The heterodimer gH/gL targets also host EPHA
   5466..7391    -  CDS            EBNA1: Epstein-Barr nuclear antigen 1, also known as EBNA-1 crucial for latent viral infection, and for episomal amplification of vectors containing the oriP origin (Okita et al., 2013)
   7429..7773    -  CDS            BRRF2_EBVB9 (fragment): Protein inferred from homology: Swiss-Prot protein existence level 3. From Epstein-Barr virus (strain B95-8) (HHV-4) (Human herpesvirus 4).
   7776..7799    -  promoter       tet promoter (fragment): E. coli promoter for tetracycline efflux protein gene
   7912..8016    +  promoter       AmpR promoter: bla
   8017..8877    +  CDS            AmpR: β-lactamase; bla; confers resistance to ampicillin, carbenicillin, and related antibiotics
   9048..9636    +  rep_origin     ori: high-copy-number ColE1/pMB1/pBR322/pUC origin of replication
   9682..9840    -  CDS            TcR (fragment): tetracycline efflux protein; tet; confers resistance to tetracycline
   9961..10161   -  CDS            MDV035 (fragment): UL24_GAHVM - Protein inferred from homology: Swiss-Prot protein existence level 3. May play a role in the dispersal of host nucleolin from the nucleolus throughout the nucleus leading to a decrease in ribosome biogenesis. From Gallid herpesvirus 2 (strain Chicken/Md5/ATCC VR-987) (GaHV-2) (Marek's disease herpesvirus type 1).
  10150..10212   +  promoter       Mini-TK promoter: minimal herpes simplex virus (HSV) thymidine kinase promoter
  10255..11292   +  CDS            HygR: hygromycin B phosphotransferase confers resistance to hygromycin
  11334..11382   +  polyA_signal   HSV TK poly(A) signal: herpes simplex virus thymidine kinase polyadenylation signal (Cole and Stacy, 1985)
  11582..11806   +  CDS            gH (fragment): GH_HHV11 - Experimental evidence at protein level: Swiss-Prot protein existence level 1. The heterodimer glycoprotein H-glycoprotein L is required for the fusion of viral and plasma membranes leading to virus entry into the host cell. Following initial binding to host receptor, membrane fusion is mediated by the fusion machinery composed of gB and the heterodimer gH/gL. May also be involved in the fusion between the virion envelope and the outer nuclear membrane during virion morphogenesis. From Human herpesvirus 1 (strain 17) (HHV-1) (Human herpes simplex virus 1).
  11837..11862   -  CDS            bla(M) (fragment): β-lactamase lacking the signal sequence; bla(M); allows cytosolic expression of β-lactamase
  12036..12415   +  enhancer       CMV enhancer: human cytomegalovirus immediate early enhancer
  12417..12616   +  promoter       CMV promoter: human cytomegalovirus (CMV) immediate early promoter
>Addgene plasmid #123219 | pCEP4-25711-QES.c11 | depositor full sequence | sequence record 235162 | pCEP4-25711-QES.c11 sequence 12667 bps
GCCACCATGCCTATGGGGAGCCTCCAACCCCTGGCTACACTCTATTTGCTTGGTATGCTCGTAGCCAGTG
TCTTGGCTAATCTCTGGGTCACAGTATATTATGGTGTACCCGTATGGAAGGAAGCTAAGACCACCCTCTT
CTGTGCGTCTGACGCGAAGGGCTACGACAAGGAAGTTCACAATGTTTGGGCTACTCACGCATGTGTTCCG
ACTGATCCCAACCCGCAAGAGATGCCTCTGGAGAATGTTACCGAGAATTTCAATATGTGGGAAAATGACA
TGGTGAATCAAATGCACGAAGATGTGATCAGTCTGTGGGATGAGTCCTTGAAGCCTTGCGTCAAACTGAC
CCCTCTGTGCGTAACTTTGAACTGCACGGATGTTAATAAAAATGTTTCCTCTTCCGACACGGATAACTAC
AAAGAGACTATGAAGGAGCGGAAAAATTGCACGTTCAATATGACGACAGAGCTTCGCGACAAGAACCAGA
AGAAATATGCCCTTTTCTATAAGCTCGACCTGGTCCCACTGGATGATAATGACAATGCGTCATACCGGCT
TATAAATTGCAATACGAGCACGCTGACTCAGGCCTGCCCAAAGATGAGTTTTGACCCTATACCGATCCAC
TACTGTGCCCCTGCAGGGTACGCAATTCTCAAATGCAAGAATAAAACCTTCAATGGGATAGGGCCGTGTA
ACAAGGTTTCAACCGTTCAATGCACGCATGGAATAAAGCCGACCGTATCTACACAACTTTTGCTTAACGG
GAGTCTTGCGGAAGAGGACATTGTTATTCGCTCAGAGAACATAACCGATAATGCGAAAACAATAATCGTA
CACCTCAATGAGTCCGTGGAGATCGTTTGCATCCGCCCTAATAATAACACTCGGAAATCTATTAGGATAG
GTCCAGGCCAAACCTTTTACGCGACGGGTGATATAGTTGGGGACATCCGCCAGGCATACTGCAATATCTC
AGAGGGGAAATGGAATAAGACTCTCCAGCGGGTATCTGAGAAGCTGGCTGAGCACTTCCCGAACAGTACA
ATTAACTTCAATAGCTCAAGCGGGGGTGACCTGGAGATTACGACGCATTCTTTCAATTGTGGCGGGGAAT
GGTTCTATTGCAATACGTCTGGCCTCTTCAACGGAACCTATATGAACAATGATACGAAGAGCAATGACAC
AAAGTCTAACAGTTCATCAATCATCACGATCCCATGTCGCATTAAGCAAATTATCAACATGTGGCAAGAA
GTCGGACGCGCGGTATACGCACCACCCATCGCCGGTAACATTACTTGTAAATCCAACATTACGGGCATTC
TTCTGACTAGGGATGGTGGGAGAGGCGAAGAAGTGAAAAATGATACCGAGACATTTAGGCCAGGAGGGGG
CAACATGAAAGACAATTGGAGGAGTGAGCTTTATAAATACAAAGTAGTTGAAATCAAGCCCCTCGGAGTG
GCACCAACCGCCGCCAAGCGCAGAGTCGTCGAGAGAGAAAAGAGGGCAGTAGGACTTGGGGCGGTGCTCC
TTGGATTTCTTGGGGCAGCCGGGAGTACGATGGGCGCAGCTTCCATCACTTTGACGGTTCAGGCGCGACA
ACTCCTCTCTGGAATTGTTCAACAGCAGTCTAACTTGCTCCGGGCCATTGAGGCGCAGCAGCACATGTTG
CAGCTCACCGTGTGGGGTATTAAGCAGCTCCAAGCTAGGGTACTTGCCATCGAGCGGTATCTTAAGGATC
AACAGCTCCTCGGAATTTGGGGGTGTTCCGGTAAGCTTATTTGCACAACAGCGGTCCCCTGGAACTCCAG
TTGGTCTAATAAGAATCAAACTGAGATATGGGACAAGATGACTTGGATGCAATGGGATAGAGAGATTTCA
AATTATACGGACACTATATACCGCCTTCTTGAAGATAGCCAAAACCAACAGGAAAAGAATGAGAAGGACC
TTTTGGAACTTGACAAGTGGCAGAACCTTTGGAGTTGGTTCAACATAACTAACTGGCTCTGGTACATAAG
AATATTCATAATGATTGTAGGGGGCTTGATAGGCTTGCGAATAATATTCGCGGTTCTGTCAATCGTAAAC
CGCGTACGACAAGGATATTCACCGTTGTCTTTTCAGACCCTCGCGCCGAATCCTCGGGGATTGGACCGCC
TGGGGCGGATTGAAGAAGAGGGAGGGAAAGAGGACAGGAACAGATCCATTCGACTTGTCCACGGTTTTCT
TGCGCTTGCGTGGGACGATTTGCGGTCACTCTGTCTGTTTAGCTACCACCGGCTCAGAGACCTTATCTTG
CTCATTGCGCGCGCTGTTGAATTGCTGGGTCAACGCGGGTGGGAAGCGCTTAAATATCTCGCGGGGATAG
TTCAATATTGGGGTCTTGAATTGAAAAAATCCGCAGTATCACTGTTCGATACCATAGCGATTGCCGTCGC
AGAGAGAACTGACCGAATAATAGGGTTGATACAGGGCATCTGCCGCGCAATCTGCAATATACCCAGGCGG
ATTCGACAGGGCTTCGAGGCAGCTCTCCAGTAGTAACTCGAGGCCGGCAAGGCCGGATCCAGACATGATA
AGATACATTGATGAGTTTGGACAAACCACAACTAGAATGCAGTGAAAAAAATGCTTTATTTGTGAAATTT
GTGATGCTATTGCTTTATTTGTAACCATTATAAGCTGCAATAAACAAGTTAACAACAACAATTGCATTCA
TTTTATGTTTCAGGTTCAGGGGGAGGTGTGGGAGGTTTTTTAAAGCAAGTAAAACCTCTACAAATGTGGT
ATGGCTGATTATGATCCGGCTGCCTCGCGCGTTTCGGTGATGACGGTGAAAACCTCTGACACATGCAGCT
CCCGGAGACGGTCACAGCTTGTCTGTAAGCGGATGCCGGGAGCAGACAAGCCCGTCAGGGCGCGTCAGCG
GGTGTTGGCGGGTGTCGGGGCGCAGCCATGAGGTCGACTCTAGAGGATCGATCCCCGCCCCGGACGAACT
AAACCTGACTACGACATCTCTGCCCCTTCTTCGCGGGGCAGTGCATGTAATCCCTTCAGTTGGTTGGTAC
AACTTGCCAACTGGGCCCTGTTCCACATGTGACACGGGGGGGGACCAAACACAAAGGGGTTCTCTGACTG
TAGTTGACATCCTTATAAATGGATGTGCACATTTGCCAACACTGAGTGGCTTTCATCCTGGAGCAGACTT
TGCAGTCTGTGGACTGCAACACAACATTGCCTTTATGTGTAACTCTTGGCTGAAGCTCTTACACCAATGC
TGGGGGACATGTACCTCCCAGGGGCCCAGGAAGACTACGGGAGGCTACACCAACGTCAATCAGAGGGGCC
TGTGTAGCTACCGATAAGCGGACCCTCAAGAGGGCATTAGCAATAGTGTTTATAAGGCCCCCTTGTTAAC
CCTAAACGGGTAGCATATGCTTCCCGGGTAGTAGTATATACTATCCAGACTAACCCTAATTCAATAGCAT
ATGTTACCCAACGGGAAGCATATGCTATCGAATTAGGGTTAGTAAAAGGGTCCTAAGGAACAGCGATATC
TCCCACCCCATGAGCTGTCACGGTTTTATTTACATGGGGTCAGGATTCCACGAGGGTAGTGAACCATTTT
AGTCACAAGGGCAGTGGCTGAAGATCAAGGAGCGGGCAGTGAACTCTCCTGAATCTTCGCCTGCTTCTTC
ATTCTCCTTCGTTTAGCTAATAGAATAACTGCTGAGTTGTGAACAGTAAGGTGTATGTGAGGTGCTCGAA
AACAAGGTTTCAGGTGACGCCCCCAGAATAAAATTTGGACGGGGGGTTCAGTGGTGGCATTGTGCTATGA
CACCAATATAACCCTCACAAACCCCTTGGGCAATAAATACTAGTGTAGGAATGAAACATTCTGAATATCT
TTAACAATAGAAATCCATGGGGTGGGGACAAGCCGTAAAGACTGGATGTCCATCTCACACGAATTTATGG
CTATGGGCAACACATAATCCTAGTGCAATATGATACTGGGGTTATTAAGATGTGTCCCAGGCAGGGACCA
AGACAGGTGAACCATGTTGTTACACTCTATTTGTAACAAGGGGAAAGAGAGTGGACGCCGACAGCAGCGG
ACTCCACTGGTTGTCTCTAACACCCCCGAAAATTAAACGGGGCTCCACGCCAATGGGGCCCATAAACAAA
GACAAGTGGCCACTCTTTTTTTTGAAATTGTGGAGTGGGGGCACGCGTCAGCCCCCACACGCCGCCCTGC
GGTTTTGGACTGTAAAATAAGGGTGTAATAACTTGGCTGATTGTAACCCCGCTAACCACTGCGGTCAAAC
CACTTGCCCACAAAACCACTAATGGCACCCCGGGGAATACCTGCATAAGTAGGTGGGCGGGCCAAGATAG
GGGCGCGATTGCTGCGATCTGGAGGACAAATTACACACACTTGCGCCTGAGCGCCAAGCACAGGGTTGTT
GGTCCTCATATTCACGAGGTCGCTGAGAGCACGGTGGGCTAATGTTGCCATGGGTAGCATATACTACCCA
AATATCTGGATAGCATATGCTATCCTAATCTATATCTGGGTAGCATAGGCTATCCTAATCTATATCTGGG
TAGCATATGCTATCCTAATCTATATCTGGGTAGTATATGCTATCCTAATTTATATCTGGGTAGCATAGGC
TATCCTAATCTATATCCGGGTAGCATATGCTATCCTAATAGAGATTAGGGTAGTATATGCTATCCTAATT
TATATCTGGGTAGCATATACTACCCAAATATCTGGATAGCATATGCTATCCTAATCTATATCTGGGTAGC
ATATGCTATCCTAATCTATATCTGGGTAGCATAGGCTATCCTAATCTATATCTGGGTAGCATATGCTATC
CTAATCTATATCTGGGTAGTATATGCTATCCTAATTTATATCTGGGTAGCATAGGCTATCCTAATCTATA
TCTGGGTAGCATATGCTATCCTAATCTATATCTGGGTAGTATATGCTATCCTAATCTGTATCCGGGTAGC
ATATGCTATCCTCATGCATATACAGTCAGCATATGATACCCAGTAGTAGAGTGGGAGTGCTATCCTTTGC
ATATGCCGCCACCTCCCAAGGGGGCGTGAATTTTCGCTGCTTGTCCTTTTCCTGCTGGTTGCTCCCATTC
TTAGGTGAATTTAAGGAGGCCAGGCTAAAGCCGTCGCATGTCTGATTGCTCACCAGGTAAATGTCGCTAA
TGTTTTCCAACGCGAGAAGGTGTTGAGCGCGGAGCTGAGTGACGTGACAACATGGGTATGCCCAATTGCC
CCATGTTGGGAGGACGAAAATGGTGACAAGACAGATGGCCAGAAATACACCAACAGCACGCATGATGTCT
ACTGGGGATTTATTCTTTAGTGCGGGGGAATACACGGCTTTTAATACGATTGAGGGCGTCTCCTAACAAG
TTACATCACTCCTGCCCTTCCTCACCCTCATCTCCATCACCTCCTTCATCTCCGTCATCTCCGTCATCAC
CCTCCGCGGCAGCCCCTTCCACCATAGGTGGAAACCAGGGAGGCAAATCTACTCCATCGTCAAAGCTGCA
CACAGTCACCCTGATATTGCAGGTAGGAGCGGGCTTTGTCATAACAAGGTCCTTAATCGCATCCTTCAAA
ACCTCAGCAAATATATGAGTTTGTAAAAAGACCATGAAATAACAGACAATGGACTCCCTTAGCGGGCCAG
GTTGTGGGCCGGGTCCAGGGGCCATTCCAAAGGGGAGACGACTCAATGGTGTAAGACGACATTGTGGAAT
AGCAAGGGCAGTTCCTCGCCTTAGGTTGTAAAGGGAGGTCTTACTACCTCCATATACGAACACACCGGCG
ACCCAAGTTCCTTCGTCGGTAGTCCTTTCTACGTGACTCCTAGCCAGGAGAGCTCTTAAACCTTCTGCAA
TGTTCTCAAATTTCGGGTTGGAACCTCCTTGACCACGATGCTTTCCAAACCACCCTCCTTTTTTGCGCCT
GCCTCCATCACCCTGACCCCGGGGTCCAGTGCTTGGGCCTTCTCCTGGGTCATCTGCGGGGCCCTGCTCT
ATCGCTCCCGGGGGCACGTCAGGCTCACCATCTGGGCCACCTTCTTGGTGGTATTCAAAATAATCGGCTT
CCCCTACAGGGTGGAAAAATGGCCTTCTACCTGGAGGGGGCCTGCGCGGTGGAGACCCGGATGATGATGA
CTGACTACTGGGACTCCTGGGCCTCTTTTCTCCACGTCCACGACCTCTCCCCCTGGCTCTTTCACGACTT
CCCCCCCTGGCTCTTTCACGTCCTCTACCCCGGCGGCCTCCACTACCTCCTCGACCCCGGCCTCCACTAC
CTCCTCGACCCCGGCCTCCACTGCCTCCTCGACCCCGGCCTCCACCTCCTGCTCCTGCCCCTCCTGCTCC
TGCCCCTCCTCCTGCTCCTGCCCCTCCTGCCCCTCCTGCTCCTGCCCCTCCTGCCCCTCCTGCTCCTGCC
CCTCCTGCCCCTCCTGCTCCTGCCCCTCCTGCCCCTCCTCCTGCTCCTGCCCCTCCTGCCCCTCCTCCTG
CTCCTGCCCCTCCTGCCCCTCCTGCTCCTGCCCCTCCTGCCCCTCCTGCTCCTGCCCCTCCTGCCCCTCC
TGCTCCTGCCCCTCCTGCTCCTGCCCCTCCTGCTCCTGCCCCTCCTGCTCCTGCCCCTCCTGCCCCTCCT
GCCCCTCCTCCTGCTCCTGCCCCTCCTGCTCCTGCCCCTCCTGCCCCTCCTGCCCCTCCTGCTCCTGCCC
CTCCTCCTGCTCCTGCCCCTCCTGCCCCTCCTGCCCCTCCTCCTGCTCCTGCCCCTCCTGCCCCTCCTCC
TGCTCCTGCCCCTCCTCCTGCTCCTGCCCCTCCTGCCCCTCCTGCCCCTCCTCCTGCTCCTGCCCCTCCT
GCCCCTCCTCCTGCTCCTGCCCCTCCTCCTGCTCCTGCCCCTCCTGCCCCTCCTGCCCCTCCTCCTGCTC
CTGCCCCTCCTCCTGCTCCTGCCCCTCCTGCCCCTCCTGCCCCTCCTGCCCCTCCTCCTGCTCCTGCCCC
TCCTCCTGCTCCTGCCCCTCCTGCTCCTGCCCCTCCCGCTCCTGCTCCTGCTCCTGTTCCACCGTGGGTC
CCTTTGCAGCCAATGCAACTTGGACGTTTTTGGGGTCTCCGGACACCATCTCTATGTCTTGGCCCTGATC
CTGAGCCGCCCGGGGCTCCTGGTCTTCCGCCTCCTCGTCCTCGTCCTCTTCCCCGTCCTCGTCCATGGTT
ATCACCCCCTCTTCTTTGAGGTCCACTGCCGCCGGAGCCTTCTGGTCCAGATGTGTCTCCCTTCTCTCCT
AGGCCATTTCCAGGTCCTGTACCTGGCCCCTCGTCAGACATGATTCACACTAAAAGAGATCAATAGACAT
CTTTATTAGACGACGCTCAGTGAATACAGGGAGTGCAGACTCCTGCCCCCTCCAACAGCCCCCCCACCCT
CATCCCCTTCATGGTCGCTGTCAGACAGATCCAGGTCTGAAAATTCCCCATCCTCCGAACCATCCTCGTC
CTCATCACCAATTACTCGCAGCCCGGAAAACTCCCGCTGAACATCCTCAAGATTTGCGTCCTGAGCCTCA
AGCCAGGCCTCAAATTCCTCGTCCCCCTTTTTGCTGGACGGTAGGGATGGGGATTCTCGGGACCCCTCCT
CTTCCTCTTCAAGGTCACCAGACAGAGATGCTACTGGGGCAACGGAAGAAAAGCTGGGTGCGGCCTGTGA
GGATCAGCTTATCGATGATAAGCTGTCAAACATGAGAATTCTTGAAGACGAAAGGGCCTCGTGATACGCC
TATTTTTATAGGTTAATGTCATGATAATAATGGTTTCTTAGACGTCAGGTGGCACTTTTCGGGGAAATGT
GCGCGGAACCCCTATTTGTTTATTTTTCTAAATACATTCAAATATGTATCCGCTCATGAGACAATAACCC
TGATAAATGCTTCAATAATATTGAAAAAGGAAGAGTATGAGTATTCAACATTTCCGTGTCGCCCTTATTC
CCTTTTTTGCGGCATTTTGCCTTCCTGTTTTTGCTCACCCAGAAACGCTGGTGAAAGTAAAAGATGCTGA
AGATCAGTTGGGTGCACGAGTGGGTTACATCGAACTGGATCTCAACAGCGGTAAGATCCTTGAGAGTTTT
CGCCCCGAAGAACGTTTTCCAATGATGAGCACTTTTAAAGTTCTGCTATGTGGCGCGGTATTATCCCGTG
TTGACGCCGGGCAAGAGCAACTCGGTCGCCGCATACACTATTCTCAGAATGACTTGGTTGAGTACTCACC
AGTCACAGAAAAGCATCTTACGGATGGCATGACAGTAAGAGAATTATGCAGTGCTGCCATAACCATGAGT
GATAACACTGCGGCCAACTTACTTCTGACAACGATCGGAGGACCGAAGGAGCTAACCGCTTTTTTGCACA
ACATGGGGGATCATGTAACTCGCCTTGATCGTTGGGAACCGGAGCTGAATGAAGCCATACCAAACGACGA
GCGTGACACCACGATGCCTGCAGCAATGGCAACAACGTTGCGCAAACTATTAACTGGCGAACTACTTACT
CTAGCTTCCCGGCAACAATTAATAGACTGGATGGAGGCGGATAAAGTTGCAGGACCACTTCTGCGCTCGG
CCCTTCCGGCTGGCTGGTTTATTGCTGATAAATCTGGAGCCGGTGAGCGTGGGTCTCGCGGTATCATTGC
AGCACTGGGGCCAGATGGTAAGCCCTCCCGTATCGTAGTTATCTACACGACGGGGAGTCAGGCAACTATG
GATGAACGAAATAGACAGATCGCTGAGATAGGTGCCTCACTGATTAAGCATTGGTAACTGTCAGACCAAG
TTTACTCATATATACTTTAGATTGATTTAAAACTTCATTTTTAATTTAAAAGGATCTAGGTGAAGATCCT
TTTTGATAATCTCATGACCAAAATCCCTTAACGTGAGTTTTCGTTCCACTGAGCGTCAGACCCCGTAGAA
AAGATCAAAGGATCTTCTTGAGATCCTTTTTTTCTGCGCGTAATCTGCTGCTTGCAAACAAAAAAACCAC
CGCTACCAGCGGTGGTTTGTTTGCCGGATCAAGAGCTACCAACTCTTTTTCCGAAGGTAACTGGCTTCAG
CAGAGCGCAGATACCAAATACTGTCCTTCTAGTGTAGCCGTAGTTAGGCCACCACTTCAAGAACTCTGTA
GCACCGCCTACATACCTCGCTCTGCTAATCCTGTTACCAGTGGCTGCTGCCAGTGGCGATAAGTCGTGTC
TTACCGGGTTGGACTCAAGACGATAGTTACCGGATAAGGCGCAGCGGTCGGGCTGAACGGGGGGTTCGTG
CACACAGCCCAGCTTGGAGCGAACGACCTACACCGAACTGAGATACCTACAGCGTGAGCTATGAGAAAGC
GCCACGCTTCCCGAAGGGAGAAAGGCGGACAGGTATCCGGTAAGCGGCAGGGTCGGAACAGGAGAGCGCA
CGAGGGAGCTTCCAGGGGGAAACGCCTGGTATCTTTATAGTCCTGTCGGGTTTCGCCACCTCTGACTTGA
GCGTCGATTTTTGTGATGCTCGTCAGGGGGGCGGAGCCTATGGAAAAACGCCAGCAACGCGGCCTTTTTA
CGGTTCCTGGCCTTTTGCTGGCCTTGAAGCTGTCCCTGATGGTCGTCATCTACCTGCCTGGACAGCATGG
CCTGCAACGCGGGCATCCCGATGCCGCCGGAAGCGAGAAGAATCATAATGGGGAAGGCCATCCAGCCTCG
CGTCGCGAACGCCAGCAAGACGTAGCCCAGCGCGTCGGCCCCGAGATGCGCCGCGTGCGGCTGCTGGAGA
TGGCGGACGCGATGGATATGTTCTGCCAAGGGTTGGTTTGCGCATTCACAGTTCTCCGCAAGAATTGATT
GGCTCCAATTCTTGGAGTGGTGAATCCGTTAGCGAGGTGCCGCCCTGCTTCATCCCCGTGGCCCGTTGCT
CGCGTTTGCTGGCGGTGTCCCCGGAAGAAATATATTTGCATGTCTTTAGTTCTATGATGACACAAACCCC
GCCCAGCGTCTTGTCATTGGCGAATTCGAACACGCAGATGCAGTCGGGGCGGCGCGGTCCGAGGTCCACT
TCGCATATTAAGGTGACGCGTGTGGCCTCGAACACCGAGCGACCCTGCAGCGACCCGCTTAACAGCGTCA
ACAGCGTGCCGCAGATCCCGGGGGGCAATGAGATATGAAAAAGCCTGAACTCACCGCGACGTCTGTCGAG
AAGTTTCTGATCGAAAAGTTCGACAGCGTCTCCGACCTGATGCAGCTCTCGGAGGGCGAAGAATCTCGTG
CTTTCAGCTTCGATGTAGGAGGGCGTGGATATGTCCTGCGGGTAAATAGCTGCGCCGATGGTTTCTACAA
AGATCGTTATGTTTATCGGCACTTTGCATCGGCCGCGCTCCCGATTCCGGAAGTGCTTGACATTGGGGAA
TTCAGCGAGAGCCTGACCTATTGCATCTCCCGCCGTGCACAGGGTGTCACGTTGCAAGACCTGCCTGAAA
CCGAACTGCCCGCTGTTCTGCAGCCGGTCGCGGAGGCCATGGATGCGATCGCTGCGGCCGATCTTAGCCA
GACGAGCGGGTTCGGCCCATTCGGACCGCAAGGAATCGGTCAATACACTACATGGCGTGATTTCATATGC
GCGATTGCTGATCCCCATGTGTATCACTGGCAAACTGTGATGGACGACACCGTCAGTGCGTCCGTCGCGC
AGGCTCTCGATGAGCTGATGCTTTGGGCCGAGGACTGCCCCGAAGTCCGGCACCTCGTGCACGCGGATTT
CGGCTCCAACAATGTCCTGACGGACAATGGCCGCATAACAGCGGTCATTGACTGGAGCGAGGCGATGTTC
GGGGATTCCCAATACGAGGTCGCCAACATCTTCTTCTGGAGGCCGTGGTTGGCTTGTATGGAGCAGCAGA
CGCGCTACTTCGAGCGGAGGCATCCGGAGCTTGCAGGATCGCCGCGGCTCCGGGCGTATATGCTCCGCAT
TGGTCTTGACCAACTCTATCAGAGCTTGGTTGACGGCAATTTCGATGATGCAGCTTGGGCGCAGGGTCGA
TGCGACGCAATCGTCCGATCCGGAGCCGGGACTGTCGGGCGTACACAAATCGCCCGCAGAAGCGCGGCCG
TCTGGACCGATGGCTGTGTAGAAGTACTCGCCGATAGTGGAAACCGACGCCCCAGCACTCGTCCGGATCG
GGAGATGGGGGAGGCTAACTGAAACACGGAAGGAGACAATACCGGAAGGAACCCGCGCTATGACGGCAAT
AAAAAGACAGAATAAAACGCACGGGTGTTGGGTCGTTTGTTCATAAACGCGGGGTTCGGTCCCAGGGCTG
GCACTCTGTCGATACCCCACCGAGACCCCATTGGGGCCAATACGCCCGCGTTTCTTCCTTTTCCCCACCC
CACCCCCCAAGTTCGGGTGAAGGCCCAGGGCTCGCAGCCAACGTCGGGGCGGCAGGCCCTGCCATAGCCA
CTGGCCCCGTGGGTTAGGGACGGGGTCCCCCATGGGGAATGGTTTATGGTTCGTGGGGGTTATTATTTTG
GGCGTTGCGTGGGGTCAGGTCCACGACTGGACTGAGCAGACAGACCCATGGTTTTTGGATGGCCTGGGCA
TGGACCGCATGTACTGGCGCGACACGAACACCGGGCGTCTGTGGCTGCCAAACACCCCCGACCCCCAAAA
ACCACCGCGCGGATTTCTGGCGTGCCAAGCTAGTCGACCAATTCTCATGTTTGACAGCTTATCATCGCAG
ATCCGGGCAACGTTGTTGCCATTGCTGCAGGCGCAGAACTGGTAGGTATGGAAGATCTATACATTGAATC
AATATTGGCAATTAGCCATATTAGTCATTGGTTATATAGCATAAATCAATATTGGCTATTGGCCATTGCA
TACGTTGTATCTATATCATAATATGTACATTTATATTGGCTCATGTCCAATATGACCGCCATGTTGACAT
TGATTATTGACTAGTTATTAATAGTAATCAATTACGGGGTCATTAGTTCATAGCCCATATATGGAGTTCC
GCGTTACATAACTTACGGTAAATGGCCCGCCTGGCTGACCGCCCAACGACCCCCGCCCATTGACGTCAAT
AATGACGTATGTTCCCATAGTAACGCCAATAGGGACTTTCCATTGACGTCAATGGGTGGAGTATTTACGG
TAAACTGCCCACTTGGCAGTACATCAAGTGTATCATATGCCAAGTCCGCCCCCTATTGACGTCAATGACG
GTAAATGGCCCGCCTGGCATTATGCCCAGTACATGACCTTACGGGACTTTCCTACTTGGCAGTACATCTA
CGTATTAGTCATCGCTATTACCATGGTGATGCGGTTTTGGCAGTACACCAATGGGCGTGGATAGCGGTTT
GACTCACGGGGATTTCCAAGTCTCCACCCCATTGACGTCAATGGGAGTTTGTTTTGGCACCAAAATCAAC
GGGACTTTCCAAAATGTCGTAATAACCCCGCCCCGTTGACGCAAATGGGCGGTAGGCGTGTACGGTGGGA
GGTCTATATAAGCAGAGCTCGTTTAGTGAACCGTCAGATCTCTAGAAGCTGGGTACCAGCTGCTAGC
