>Addgene plasmid #123219 | pCEP4-25711-QES.c11 | addgene partial sequence | sequence record 240373 | Addgene Partial NGS Result
GACGAAAGGGCCTCGTGATACGCCTATTTTTATAGGTTAATGTCATGATAATAATGGTTTCTTAGACGTC
AGGTGGCACTTTTCGGGGAAATGTGCGCGGAACCCCTATTTGTTTATTTTTCTAAATACATTCAAATATG
TATCCGCTCATGAGACAATAACCCTGATAAATGCTTCAATAATATTGAAAAAGGAAGAGTATGAGTATTC
AACATTTCCGTGTCGCCCTTATTCCCTTTTTTGCGGCATTTTGCCTTCCTGTTTTTGCTCACCCAGAAAC
GCTGGTGAAAGTAAAAGATGCTGAAGATCAGTTGGGTGCACGAGTGGGTTACATCGAACTGGATCTCAAC
AGCGGTAAGATCCTTGAGAGTTTTCGCCCCGAAGAACGTTTTCCAATGATGAGCACTTTTAAAGTTCTGC
TATGTGGCGCGGTATTATCCCGTGTTGACGCCGGGCAAGAGCAACTCGGTCGCCGCATACACTATTCTCA
GAATGACTTGGTTGAGTACTCACCAGTCACAGAAAAGCATCTTACGGATGGCATGACAGTAAGAGAATTA
TGCAGTGCTGCCATAACCATGAGTGATAACACTGCGGCCAACTTACTTCTGACAACGATCGGAGGACCGA
AGGAGCTAACCGCTTTTTTGCACAACATGGGGGATCATGTAACTCGCCTTGATCGTTGGGAACCGGAGCT
GAATGAAGCCATACCAAACGACGAGCGTGACACCACGATGCCTGCAGCAATGGCAACAACGTTGCGCAAA
CTATTAACTGGCGAACTACTTACTCTAGCTTCCCGGCAACAATTAATAGACTGGATGGAGGCGGATAAAG
TTGCAGGACCACTTCTGCGCTCGGCCCTTCCGGCTGGCTGGTTTATTGCTGATAAATCTGGAGCCGGTGA
GCGTGGGTCTCGCGGTATCATTGCAGCACTGGGGCCAGATGGTAAGCCCTCCCGTATCGTAGTTATCTAC
ACGACGGGGAGTCAGGCAACTATGGATGAACGAAATAGACAGATCGCTGAGATAGGTGCCTCACTGATTA
AGCATTGGTAACTGTCAGACCAAGTTTACTCATATATACTTTAGATTGATTTAAAACTTCATTTTTAATT
TAAAAGGATCTAGGTGAAGATCCTTTTTGATAATCTCATGACCAAAATCCCTTAACGTGAGTTTTCGTTC
CACTGAGCGTCAGACCCCGTAGAAAAGATCAAAGGATCTTCTTGAGATCCTTTTTTTCTGCGCGTAATCT
GCTGCTTGCAAACAAAAAAACCACCGCTACCAGCGGTGGTTTGTTTGCCGGATCAAGAGCTACCAACTCT
TTTTCCGAAGGTAACTGGCTTCAGCAGAGCGCAGATACCAAATACTGTCCTTCTAGTGTAGCCGTAGTTA
GGCCACCACTTCAAGAACTCTGTAGCACCGCCTACATACCTCGCTCTGCTAATCCTGTTACCAGTGGCTG
CTGCCAGTGGCGATAAGTCGTGTCTTACCGGGTTGGACTCAAGACGATAGTTACCGGATAAGGCGCAGCG
GTCGGGCTGAACGGGGGGTTCGTGCACACAGCCCAGCTTGGAGCGAACGACCTACACCGAACTGAGATAC
CTACAGCGTGAGCTATGAGAAAGCGCCACGCTTCCCGAAGGGAGAAAGGCGGACAGGTATCCGGTAAGCG
GCAGGGTCGGAACAGGAGAGCGCACGAGGGAGCTTCCAGGGGGAAACGCCTGGTATCTTTATAGTCCTGT
CGGGTTTCGCCACCTCTGACTTGAGCGTCGATTTTTGTGATGCTCGTCAGGGGGGCGGAGCCTATGGAAA
AACGCCAGCAACGCGGCCTTTTTACGGTTCCTGGCCTTTTGCTGGCCTTGAAGCTGTCCCTGATGGTCGT
CATCTACCTGCCTGGACAGCATGGCCTGCAACGCGGGCATCCCGATGCCGCCGGAAGCGAGAAGAATCAT
AATGGGGAAGGCCATCCAGCCTCGCGTCGCGAACGCCAGCAAGACGTAGCCCAGCGCGTCGGCCCCGAGA
TGCGCCGCGTGCGGCTGCTGGAGATGGCGGACGCGATGGATATGTTCTGCCAAGGGTTGGTTTGCGCATT
CACAGTTCTCCGCAAGAATTGATTGGCTCCAATTCTTGGAGTGGTGAATCCGTTAGCGAGGTGCCGCCCT
GCTTCATCCCCGTGGCCCGTTGCTCGCGTTTGCTGGCGGTGTCCCCGGAAGAAATATATTTGCATGTCTT
TAGTTCTATGATGACACAAACCCCGCCCAGCGTCTTGTCATTGGCGAATTCGAACACGCAGATGCAGTCG
GGGCGGCGCGGTCCGAGGTCCACTTCGCATATTAAGGTGACGCGTGTGGCCTCGAACACCGAGCGACCCT
GCAGCGACCCGCTTAACAGCGTCAACAGCGTGCCGCAGATCCCGGGGGGCAATGAGATATGAAAAAGCCT
GAACTCACCGCGACGTCTGTCGAGAAGTTTCTGATCGAAAAGTTCGACAGCGTCTCCGACCTGATGCAGC
TCTCGGAGGGCGAAGAATCTCGTGCTTTCAGCTTCGATGTAGGAGGGCGTGGATATGTCCTGCGGGTAAA
TAGCTGCGCCGATGGTTTCTACAAAGATCGTTATGTTTATCGGCACTTTGCATCGGCCGCGCTCCCGATT
CCGGAAGTGCTTGACATTGGGGAATTCAGCGAGAGCCTGACCTATTGCATCTCCCGCCGTGCACAGGGTG
TCACGTTGCAAGACCTGCCTGAAACCGAACTGCCCGCTGTTCTGCAGCCGGTCGCGGAGGCCATGGATGC
GATCGCTGCGGCCGATCTTAGCCAGACGAGCGGGTTCGGCCCATTCGGACCGCAAGGAATCGGTCAATAC
ACTACATGGCGTGATTTCATATGCGCGATTGCTGATCCCCATGTGTATCACTGGCAAACTGTGATGGACG
ACACCGTCAGTGCGTCCGTCGCGCAGGCTCTCGATGAGCTGATGCTTTGGGCCGAGGACTGCCCCGAAGT
CCGGCACCTCGTGCACGCGGATTTCGGCTCCAACAATGTCCTGACGGACAATGGCCGCATAACAGCGGTC
ATTGACTGGAGCGAGGCGATGTTCGGGGATTCCCAATACGAGGTCGCCAACATCTTCTTCTGGAGGCCGT
GGTTGGCTTGTATGGAGCAGCAGACGCGCTACTTCGAGCGGAGGCATCCGGAGCTTGCAGGATCGCCGCG
GCTCCGGGCGTATATGCTCCGCATTGGTCTTGACCAACTCTATCAGAGCTTGGTTGACGGCAATTTCGAT
GATGCAGCTTGGGCGCAGGGTCGATGCGACGCAATCGTCCGATCCGGAGCCGGGACTGTCGGGCGTACAC
AAATCGCCCGCAGAAGCGCGGCCGTCTGGACCGATGGCTGTGTAGAAGTACTCGCCGATAGTGGAAACCG
ACGCCCCAGCACTCGTCCGGATCGGGAGATGGGGGAGGCTAACTGAAACACGGAAGGAGACAATACCGGA
AGGAACCCGCGCTATGACGGCAATAAAAAGACAGAATAAAACGCACGGGTGTTGGGTCGTTTGTTCATAA
ACGCGGGGTTCGGTCCCAGGGCTGGCACTCTGTCGATACCCCACCGAGACCCCATTGGGGCCAATACGCC
CGCGTTTCTTCCTTTTCCCCACCCCACCCCCCAAGTTCGGGTGAAGGCCCAGGGCTCGCAGCCAACGTCG
GGGCGGCAGGCCCTGCCATAGCCACTGGCCCCGTGGGTTAGGGACGGGGTCCCCCATGGGGAATGGTTTA
TGGTTCGTGGGGGTTATTATTTTGGGCGTTGCGTGGGGTCAGGTCCACGACTGGACTGAGCAGACAGACC
CATGGTTTTTGGATGGCCTGGGCATGGACCGCATGTACTGGCGCGACACGAACACCGGGCGTCTGTGGCT
GCCAAACACCCCCGACCCCCAAAAACCACCGCGCGGATTTCTGGCGTGCCAAGCTAGTCGACCAATTCTC
ATGTTTGACAGCTTATCATCGCAGATCCGGGCAACGTTGTTGCCATTGCTGCAGGCGCAGAACTGGTAGG
TATGGAAGATCTATACATTGAATCAATATTGGCAATTAGCCATATTAGTCATTGGTTATATAGCATAAAT
CAATATTGGCTATTGGCCATTGCATACGTTGTATCTATATCATAATATGTACATTTATATTGGCTCATGT
CCAATATGACCGCCATGTTGACATTGATTATTGACTAGTTATTAATAGTAATCAATTACGGGGTCATTAG
TTCATAGCCCATATATGGAGTTCCGCGTTACATAACTTACGGTAAATGGCCCGCCTGGCTGACCGCCCAA
CGACCCCCGCCCATTGACGTCAATAATGACGTATGTTCCCATAGTAACGCCAATAGGGACTTTCCATTGA
CGTCAATGGGTGGAGTATTTACGGTAAACTGCCCACTTGGCAGTACATCAAGTGTATCATATGCCAAGTC
CGCCCCCTATTGACGTCAATGACGGTAAATGGCCCGCCTGGCATTATGCCCAGTACATGACCTTACGGGA
CTTTCCTACTTGGCAGTACATCTACGTATTAGTCATCGCTATTACCATGGTGATGCGGTTTTGGCAGTAC
ACCAATGGGCGTGGATAGCGGTTTGACTCACGGGGATTTCCAAGTCTCCACCCCATTGACGTCAATGGGA
GTTTGTTTTGGCACCAAAATCAACGGGACTTTCCAAAATGTCGTAATAACCCCGCCCCGTTGACGCAAAT
GGGCGGTAGGCGTGTACGGTGGGAGGTCTATATAAGCAGAGCTCGTTTAGTGAACCGTCAGATCTCTAGA
AGCTGGGTACCAGCTGCTAGCGCCACCATGCCTATGGGGAGCCTCCAACCCCTGGCTACACTCTATTTGC
TTGGTATGCTCGTAGCCAGTGTCTTGGCTAATCTCTGGGTCACAGTATATTATGGTGTACCCGTATGGAA
GGAAGCTAAGACCACCCTCTTCTGTGCGTCTGACGCGAAGGGCTACGACAAGGAAGTTCACAATGTTTGG
GCTACTCACGCATGTGTTCCGACTGATCCCAACCCGCAAGAGATGCCTCTGGAGAATGTTACCGAGAATT
TCAATATGTGGGAAAATGACATGGTGAATCAAATGCACGAAGATGTGATCAGTCTGTGGGATGAGTCCTT
GAAGCCTTGCGTCAAACTGACCCCTCTGTGCGTAACTTTGAACTGCACGGATGTTAATAAAAATGTTTCC
TCTTCCGACACGGATAACTACAAAGAGACTATGAAGGAGCGGAAAAATTGCACGTTCAATATGACGACAG
AGCTTCGCGACAAGAACCAGAAGAAATATGCCCTTTTCTATAAGCTCGACCTGGTCCCACTGGATGATAA
TGACAATGCGTCATACCGGCTTATAAATTGCAATACGAGCACGCTGACTCAGGCCTGCCCAAAGATGAGT
TTTGACCCTATACCGATCCACTACTGTGCCCCTGCAGGGTACGCAATTCTCAAATGCAAGAATAAAACCT
TCAATGGGATAGGGCCGTGTAACAAGGTTTCAACCGTTCAATGCACGCATGGAATAAAGCCGACCGTATC
TACACAACTTTTGCTTAACGGGAGTCTTGCGGAAGAGGACATTGTTATTCGCTCAGAGAACATAACCGAT
AATGCGAAAACAATAATCGTACACCTCAATGAGTCCGTGGAGATCGTTTGCATCCGCCCTAATAATAACA
CTCGGAAATCTATTAGGATAGGTCCAGGCCAAACCTTTTACGCGACGGGTGATATAGTTGGGGACATCCG
CCAGGCATACTGCAATATCTCAGAGGGGAAATGGAATAAGACTCTCCAGCGGGTATCTGAGAAGCTGGCT
GAGCACTTCCCGAACAGTACAATTAACTTCAATAGCTCAAGCGGGGGTGACCTGGAGATTACGACGCATT
CTTTCAATTGTGGCGGGGAATGGTTCTATTGCAATACGTCTGGCCTCTTCAACGGAACCTATATGAACAA
TGATACGAAGAGCAATGACACAAAGTCTAACAGTTCATCAATCATCACGATCCCATGTCGCATTAAGCAA
ATTATCAACATGTGGCAAGAAGTCGGACGCGCGGTATACGCACCACCCATCGCCGGTAACATTACTTGTA
AATCCAACATTACGGGCATTCTTCTGACTAGGGATGGTGGGAGAGGCGAAGAAGTGAAAAATGATACCGA
GACATTTAGGCCAGGAGGGGGCAACATGAAAGACAATTGGAGGAGTGAGCTTTATAAATACAAAGTAGTT
GAAATCAAGCCCCTCGGAGTGGCACCAACCGCCGCCAAGCGCAGAGTCGTCGAGAGAGAAAAGAGGGCAG
TAGGACTTGGGGCGGTGCTCCTTGGATTTCTTGGGGCAGCCGGGAGTACGATGGGCGCAGCTTCCATCAC
TTTGACGGTTCAGGCGCGACAACTCCTCTCTGGAATTGTTCAACAGCAGTCTAACTTGCTCCGGGCCATT
GAGGCGCAGCAGCACATGTTGCAGCTCACCGTGTGGGGTATTAAGCAGCTCCAAGCTAGGGTACTTGCCA
TCGAGCGGTATCTTAAGGATCAACAGCTCCTCGGAATTTGGGGGTGTTCCGGTAAGCTTATTTGCACAAC
AGCGGTCCCCTGGAACTCCAGTTGGTCTAATAAGAATCAAACTGAGATATGGGACAAGATGACTTGGATG
CAATGGGATAGAGAGATTTCAAATTATACGGACACTATATACCGCCTTCTTGAAGATAGCCAAAACCAAC
AGGAAAAGAATGAGAAGGACCTTTTGGAACTTGACAAGTGGCAGAACCTTTGGAGTTGGTTCAACATAAC
TAACTGGCTCTGGTACATAAGAATATTCATAATGATTGTAGGGGGCTTGATAGGCTTGCGAATAATATTC
GCGGTTCTGTCAATCGTAAACCGCGTACGACAAGGATATTCACCGTTGTCTTTTCAGACCCTCGCGCCGA
ATCCTCGGGGATTGGACCGCCTGGGGCGGATTGAAGAAGAGGGAGGGAAAGAGGACAGGAACAGATCCAT
TCGACTTGTCCACGGTTTTCTTGCGCTTGCGTGGGACGATTTGCGGTCACTCTGTCTGTTTAGCTACCAC
CGGCTCAGAGACCTTATCTTGCTCATTGCGCGCGCTGTTGAATTGCTGGGTCAACGCGGGTGGGAAGCGC
TTAAATATCTCGCGGGGATAGTTCAATATTGGGGTCTTGAATTGAAAAAATCCGCAGTATCACTGTTCGA
TACCATAGCGATTGCCGTCGCAGAGAGAACTGACCGAATAATAGGGTTGATACAGGGCATCTGCCGCGCA
ATCTGCAATATACCCAGGCGGATTCGACAGGGCTTCGAGGCAGCTCTCCAGTAGTAACTCGAGGCCGGCA
AGGCCGGATCCAGACATGATAAGATACATTGATGAGTTTGGACAAACCACAACTAGAATGCAGTGAAAAA
AATGCTTTATTTGTGAAATTTGTGATGCTATTGCTTTATTTGTAACCATTATAAGCTGCAATAAACAAGT
TAACAACAACAATTGCATTCATTTTATGTTTCAGGTTCAGGGGGAGGTGTGGGAGGTTTTTTAAAGCAAG
TAAAACCTCTACAAATGTGGTATGGCTGATTATGATCCGGCTGCCTCGCGCGTTTCGGTGATGACGGTGA
AAACCTCTGACACATGCAGCTCCCGGAGACGGTCACAGCTTGTCTGTAAGCGGATGCCGGGAGCAGACAA
GCCCGTCAGGGCGCGTCAGCGGGTGTTGGCGGGTGTCGGGGCGCAGCCATGAGGTCGACTCTAGAGGATC
GATCCCCGCCCCGGACGAACTAAACCTGACTACGACATCTCTGCCCCTTCTTCGCGGGGCAGTGCATGTA
ATCCCTTCAGTTGGTTGGTACAACTTGCCAACTGGGCCCTGTTCCACATGTGACACGGGGGGGGACCAAA
CACAAAGGGGTTCTCTGACTGTAGTTGACATCCTTATAAATGGATGTGCACATTTGCCAACACTGAGTGG
CTTTCATCCTGGAGCAGACTTTGCAGTCTGTGGACTGCAACACAACATTGCCTTTATGTGTAACTCTTGG
CTGAAGCTCTTACACCAATGCTGGGGGACATGTACCTCCCAGGGGCCCAGGAAGACTACGGGAGGCTACA
CCAACGTCAATCAGAGGGGCCTGTGTAGCTACCGATAAGCGGACCCTCAAGAGGGCATTAGCAATAGTGT
TTATAAGGCCCCCTTGTTAACCCTAAACGGGTAGCATATGCTTCCCGGGTAGTAGTATATACTATCCAGA
CTAACCCTAATTCAATAGCATATGTTACCCAACGGGAAGCATATGCTATCGAATTAGGGTTAGTAAAAGG
GTCCTAAGGAACAGCGATATCTCCCACCCCATGAGCTGTCACGGTTTTATTTACATGGGGTCAGGATTCC
ACGAGGGTAGTGAACCATTTTAGTCACAAGGGCAGTGGCTGAAGATCAAGGAGCGGGCAGTGAACTCTCC
TGAATCTTCGCCTGCTTCTTCATTCTCCTTCGTTTAGCTAATAGAATAACTGCTGAGTTGTGAACAGTAA
GGTGTATGTGAGGTGCTCGAAAACAAGGTTTCAGGTGACGCCCCCAGAATAAAATTTGGACGGGGGGTTC
AGTGGTGGCATTGTGCTATGACACCAATATAACCCTCACAAACCCCTTGGGCAATAAATACTAGTGTAGG
AATGAAACATTCTGAATATCTTTAACAATAGAAATCCATGGGGTGGGGACAAGCCGTAAAGACTGGATGT
CCATCTCACACGAATTTATGGCTATGGGCAACACATAATCCTAGTGCAATATGATACTGGGGTTATTAAG
ATGTGTCCCAGGCAGGGACCAAGACAGGTGAACCATGTTGTTACACTCTATTTGTAACAAGGGGAAAGAG
AGTGGACGCCGACAGCAGCGGACTCCACTGGTTGTCTCTAACACCCCCGAAAATTAAACGGGGCTCCACG
CCAATGGGGCCCATAAACAAAGACAAGTGGCCACTCTTTTTTTTGAAATTGTGGAGTGGGGGCACGCGTC
AGCCCCCACACGCCGCCCTGCGGTTTTGGACTGTAAAATAAGGGTGTAATAACTTGGCTGATTGTAACCC
CGCTAACCACTGCGGTCAAACCACTTGCCCACAAAACCACTAATGGCACCCCGGGGAATACCTGCATAAG
TAGGTGGGCGGGCCAAGATAGGGGCGCGATTGCTGCGATCTGGAGGACAAATTACACACACTTGCGCCTG
AGCGCCAAGCACAGGGTTGTTGGTCCTCATATTCACGAGGTCGCTGAGAGCACGGTGGGCTAATGTTGCC
ATGGGTAGCATATACTACCCAAATATCTGGATAGCATATGCTATCCTAATCTATATCTGGGTAGCATAGG
CTATCCTAATCTATATCTGGGTAGCATATGCTATCCTAATCTATATCTGGGTAGTATATGCTATCCTAAT
TTATATCTGGGTAGCATAGGCTATCCTAATCTRTATCYGGGTAGCATATGCTATCCTAATMGAGATTAGG
GTAGTATATGCTATCCTAATTTATATCTGGGTAGCATATACTACCCAAATATCTGGATAGCATATGCTAT
CCTAATCTATATCTGGGTAGCATATGCTATCCTAATCTATATCTGGGTAGCATAGGCTATCCTAATCTAT
ATCTGGGTAGCATATGCTATCCTAATCTATATCTGGGTAGTATATGCTATCCTAATTTATATCTGGGTAG
CATAGGCTATCCTAATCTATATCTGGGTAGCATATGCTATCCTAATCTATATCTGGGTAGTATATGCTAT
CCTAATCTGTATCCGGGTAGCATATGCTATCCTCATGCATATACAGTCAGCATATGATACCCAGTAGTAG
AGTGGGAGTGCTATCCTTTGCATATGCCGCCACCTCCCAAGGGGGCGTGAATTTTCGCTGCTTGTCCTTT
TCCTGCTGGTTGCTCCCATTCTTAGGTGAATTTAAGGAGGCCAGGCTAAAGCCGTCGCATGTCTGATTGC
TCACCAGGTAAATGTCGCTAATGTTTTCCAACGCGAGAAGGTGTTGAGCGCGGAGCTGAGTGACGTGACA
ACATGGGTATGCCCAATTGCCCCATGTTGGGAGGACGAAAATGGTGACAAGACAGATGGCCAGAAATACA
CCAACAGCACGCATGATGTCTACTGGGGATTTATTCTTTAGTGCGGGGGAATACACGGCTTTTAATACGA
TTGAGGGCGTCTCCTAACAAGTTACATCACTCCTGCCCTTCCTCACCCTCATCTCCATCACCTCCTTCAT
CTCCGTCATCTCCGTCATCACCCTCCGCGGCAGCCCCTTCCACCATAGGTGGAAACCAGGGAGGCAAATC
TACTCCATCGTCAAAGCTGCACACAGTCACCCTGATATTGCAGGTAGGAGCGGGCTTTGTCATAACAAGG
TCCTTAATCGCATCCTTCAAAACCTCAGCAAATATATGAGTTTGTAAAAAGACCATGAAATAACAGACAA
TGGACTCCCTTAGCGGGCCAGGTTGTGGGCCGGGTCCAGGGGCCATTCCAAAGGGGAGACGACTCAATGG
TGTAAGACGACATTGTGGAATAGCAAGGGCAGTTCCTCGCCTTAGGTTGTAAAGGGAGGTCTTACTACCT
CCATATACGAACACACCGGCGACCCAAGTTCCTTCGTCGGTAGTCCTTTCTACGTGACTCCTAGCCAGGA
GAGCTCTTAAACCTTCTGCAATGTTCTCAAATTTCGGGTTGGAACCTCCTTGACCACGATGCTTTCCAAA
CCACCCTCCTTTTTTGCGCCTGCCTCCATCACCCTGACCCCGGGGTCCAGTGCTTGGGCCTTCTCCTGGG
TCATCTGCGGGGCCCTGCTCTATCGCTCCCGGGGGCACGTCAGGCTCACCATCTGGGCCACCTTCTTGGT
GGTATTCAAAATAATCGGCTTCCCCTACAGGGTGGAAAAATGGCCTTCTACCTGGAGGGGGCCTGCGCGG
TGGAGACCCGGATGATGATGACTGACTACTGGGACTCCTGGGCCTCTTTTCTCCACGTCCACGACCTCTC
CCCCTGGCTCTTTCACGACTTCCCCCCCTGGCTCTTTCACGTCCTCTACCCCGGCGGCCTCCACTACCTC
CTCGACCCCGGCCTCCACTACCTCCTCGACCCCGGCCTCCACTGCCTCCTCGACCCCGGCCTCCACCTCC
TGCTCCTGCCCCTCCTG
